Addgene plasmid #248692: pACEBac_eIF2_beta
Purpose: Express the human eIF2 beta subunit in insect cells or clone it in other vectors
Depositing lab: Venki Ramakrishnan. Depositing organization: MRC Laboratory of Molecular Biology. Publication: Purification and characterization of recombinant human translation initiation factor eIF3. Diaz-Lopez I, Gordiyenko Y, Zuber PK, Li X, Ramakrishnan V. Protein Sci. 2026 Jan;35(1):e70388. doi: 10.1002/pro.70388. PubMed 41432235.
Backbone
  Vector backbone: pACEBac1
  Backbone manufacturer: Geneva Biotech
  Vector type: Insect Expression
Growth in bacteria
  Bacterial resistance: Gentamicin, 10 μg/mL
  Growth temperature: 37°C
  Growth strain: DH5alpha
  Copy number: High Copy
Gene/Insert
  Gene/Insert name: eIF2 beta (alt name: eIF2S2)
  Species: H. sapiens (human)
  Mutation: WT
  Entrez Gene: EIF2S2 (a.k.a. EIF2, EIF2B, EIF2beta, PPP1R67, eIF-2-beta)
  Promoter: Polyhedrin
  Cloning method: Gene Synthesis
  Sequencing primers: 5′ ATGTCTGGGGACGAGATG
Terms and licenses: Academic/Nonprofit Terms; Industry Terms: Not Available to Industry
How to cite: pACEBac_eIF2_beta was a gift from Venki Ramakrishnan (Addgene plasmid # 248692 ; http://n2t.net/addgene:248692 ; RRID:Addgene_248692)
