[The description below was written by a language model from this plasmid's Addgene catalogue record and pLannotate feature annotations shown in this document.]
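Description:
pACEBac_eIF2_beta is an insect-cell expression plasmid built on the pACEBac1 backbone, an acceptor-type baculovirus transfer vector. It is a compact construct of about 3.9 kb that is propagated in E. coli through a high-copy ColE1/pUC-type origin. Selection is with gentamicin, conferred by the aacC1 acetyltransferase gene driven by a class 1 integron Pc promoter.

The payload is the wild-type human EIF2S2 coding sequence, made by gene synthesis. It encodes the beta subunit of translation initiation factor eIF2, the factor that forms a ternary complex with GTP and initiator tRNA and delivers it to the 40S ribosomal subunit. The open reading frame lies downstream of the Autographa californica polyhedrin promoter, a very late baculoviral promoter that gives strong expression in infected insect cells, and is followed by an SV40 polyadenylation signal. The short "large T antigen" and "SET1" fragments in the annotation are probably incidental matches within the terminator and flanking backbone sequence rather than functional tags, and the record lists no affinity or epitope tag on the protein.

The Tn7L and Tn7R ends are arranged on the circular plasmid so that they bracket the gentamicin marker and the expression cassette, leaving the bacterial origin outside the transposed segment. This allows Tn7 transposition of the cassette into a baculoviral bacmid to generate recombinant virus. A single loxP site upstream of the promoter permits Cre-mediated fusion with loxP-bearing donor plasmids, which is how multigene constructs are assembled for co-expressing subunits of a complex. The stated purpose is to express human eIF2 beta in insect cells or to serve as a source of the gene for subcloning into other vectors.
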