Features (pLannotate 1.2.2; 11 found; start..end, strand, type, name):
      1..34      +  protein_bind   loxP: Cre-mediated recombination occurs in the 8-bp core sequence (GCATACAT). Cre recombinase
    111..202     +  promoter       polyhedrin promoter: polh from Autographa californica; promoter for the baculovirus polyhedrin gene
    256..1254    +  CDS            EIF2S2: IF2B_HUMAN - Also known as EIF2B. Experimental evidence at protein level: Swiss-Prot protein existence level 1. eIF-2 functions in the early steps of protein synthesis by forming a ternary complex with GTP and initiator tRNA. This complex binds to a 40S ribosomal subunit, followed by mRNA binding to form a 43S preinitiation complex. Junction of the 60S ribosomal subunit to form the 80S initiation complex is preceded by hydrolysis of the GTP bound to eIF-2 and release of an eIF-2-GDP binary complex. In order for eIF-2 to recycle and catalyze another round of initiation, the GDP bound to eIF-2 m
   1308..1391    +  CDS            large T antigen (fragment): large T antigen from SV40 (simian virus 40)
   1414..1548    +  polyA_signal   SV40 poly(A) signal: SV40 polyadenylation signal
   1577..1626    +  CDS            SET1 (fragment): solubility-enhancement tag derived from T7 phage gene 10B
   1669..1834    -  mobile_element Tn7L: mini-Tn7 element (left end of the Tn7 transposon) Tn7
   2024..2612    +  rep_origin     ori: high-copy-number ColE1/pMB1/pBR322/pUC origin of replication
   2747..2970    -  mobile_element Tn7R: mini-Tn7 element (right end of the Tn7 transposon) Tn7
   3037..3570    -  CDS            GmR: gentamycin acetyltransferase; aacC1; confers resistance to gentamycin
   3759..3787    -  promoter       Pc promoter: intI1 (promoter lies within the coding sequence); class 1 integron promoter
>Addgene plasmid #248692 | pACEBac_eIF2_beta | addgene full sequence | sequence record 496168 | Addgene NGS Result
ATAACTTCGTATAGCATACATTATACGAAGTTATCTGTAACTATAACGGTCCTAAGGTAGCGAGTTTAAA
CACTAGTATCGATTCGCGACCTACTCCGGAATATTAATAGATCATGGAGATAATTAAAATGATAACCATC
TCGCAAATAAATAAGTATTTTACTGTTTTCGTAACAGTTTTGTAATAAAAAAACCTATAAATATTCCGGA
TTATTCATACCGTCCCACCATCGGGCGCGGATCCCTCGAGTCAACATGTCTGGGGACGAGATGATTTTTG
ATCCTACTATGAGCAAGAAGAAAAAGAAGAAGAAGAAGCCTTTTATGTTAGATGAGGAAGGGGATACCCA
AACAGAGGAAACCCAGCCTTCAGAAACAAAAGAAGTGGAGCCAGAGCCAACTGAGGACAAGGATTTGGAA
GCTGATGAAGAGGACACTAGGAAAAAAGATGCTTCTGATGATCTAGATGACTTGAACTTCTTTAATCAAA
AGAAAAAGAAGAAAAAAACTAAAAAGATATTTGATATTGATGAAGCTGAAGAAGGTGTAAAGGATCTTAA
GATTGAAAGTGATGTTCAAGAACCAACTGAACCAGAGGATGACCTTGACATTATGCTTGGCAATAAAAAG
AAGAAAAAGAAGAATGTTAAGTTCCCAGATGAGGATGAAATACTAGAGAAAGATGAAGCTCTAGAAGATG
AAGACAACAAAAAAGATGATGGTATCTCATTCAGTAATCAGACAGGCCCTGCTTGGGCAGGCTCAGAAAG
AGACTACACATACGAGGAGCTGCTGAATCGAGTGTTCAACATCATGAGGGAAAAGAATCCAGATATGGTT
GCTGGGGAGAAAAGGAAATTTGTCATGAAACCTCCACAAGTCGTCCGAGTAGGAACCAAGAAAACTTCTT
TTGTCAACTTTACAGATATCTGTAAACTATTACATCGTCAGCCCAAACATCTCCTTGCATTTTTGTTGGC
TGAATTGGGTACAAGTGGTTCTATAGATGGTAATAACCAACTTGTAATCAAAGGAAGATTCCAACAGAAA
CAGATAGAAAATGTCTTGAGAAGATATATCAAGGAATATGTCACTTGTCACACATGCCGATCACCGGACA
CAATCCTGCAGAAGGACACACGACTCTATTTCCTACAGTGCGAAACTTGTCATTCTAGATGTTCTGTTGC
CAGTATCAAAACCGGCTTCCAGGCTGTCACGGGCAAGCGAGCACAGCTCCGTGCCAAAGCTAACTAAGGT
ACCTCTAGAGCCTGCAGTCTCGACAAGCTTGTCGAGAAGTACTAGAGGATCATAATCAGCCATACCACAT
TTGTAGAGGTTTTACTTGCTTTAAAAAACCTCCCACACCTCCCCCTGAACCTGAAACATAAAATGAATGC
AATTGTTGTTGTTAACTTGTTTATTGCAGCTTATAATGGTTACAAATAAAGCAATAGCATCACAAATTTC
ACAAATAAAGCATTTTTTTCACTGCATTCTAGTTGTGGTTTGTCCAAACTCATCAATGTATCTTATCATG
TCTGGATCTGATCACTGCTTGAGCCTAGAAGATCCGGCTGCTAACAAAGCCCGAAAGGAAGCTGAGTTGG
CTGCTGCCACCGCTGAGCAATAACTATCATAACCCCTAGGGTATACCCATCTAATTGGAACCAGATAAGT
GAAATCTAGTTCCAAACTATTTTGTCATTTTTAATTTTCGTATTAGCTTACGACGCTACACCCAGTTCCC
ATCTATTTTGTCACTCTTCCCTAAATAATCCTTAAAAACTCCATTTCCACCCCTCCCAGTTCCCAACTAT
TTTGTCCGCCCACAACCGGTTGACTTGGGTCAACTGTCAGACCAAGTTTACTCATATATACTTTAGATTG
ATTTAAAACTTCATTTTTAATTTAAAAGGATCTAGGTGAAGATCCTTTTTGATAATCTCATGACCAAAAT
CCCTTAACGTGAGTTTTCGTTCCACTGAGCGTCAGACCCCGTAGAAAAGATCAAAGGATCTTCTTGAGAT
CCTTTTTTTCTGCGCGTAATCTGCTGCTTGCAAACAAAAAAACCACCGCTACCAGCGGTGGTTTGTTTGC
CGGATCAAGAGCTACCAACTCTTTTTCCGAAGGTAACTGGCTTCAGCAGAGCGCAGATACCAAATACTGT
TCTTCTAGTGTAGCCGTAGTTAGGCCACCACTTCAAGAACTCTGTAGCACCGCCTACATACCTCGCTCTG
CTAATCCTGTTACCAGTGGCTGCTGCCAGTGGCGATAAGTCGTGTCTTACCGGGTTGGACTCAAGACGAT
AGTTACCGGATAAGGCGCAGCGGTCGGGCTGAACGGGGGGTTCGTGCACACAGCCCAGCTTGGAGCGAAC
GACCTACACCGAACTGAGATACCTACAGCGTGAGCTATGAGAAAGCGCCACGCTTCCCGAAGGGAGAAAG
GCGGACAGGTATCCGGTAAGCGGCAGGGTCGGAACAGGAGAGCGCACGAGGGAGCTTCCAGGGGGAAACG
CCTGGTATCTTTATAGTCCTGTCGGGTTTCGCCACCTCTGACTTGAGCGTCGATTTTTGTGATGCTCGTC
AGGGGGGCGGAGCCTATGGAAAAACGCCAGCAACGCGGCCTTTTTACGGTTCCTGGCCTTTTGCTGGCCT
TTTGCTCACATGTTCTTTCCTGCGTTATCCCCTGATTGACTTGGGTCGCTCTTCCTGTGGATGCGCAGAT
GCCCTGCGTAAGCGGGTGTGGGCGGACAATAAAGTCTTAAACTGAACAAAATAGATCTAAACTATGACAA
TAAAGTCTTAAACTAGACAGAATAGTTGTAAACTGAAATCAGTCCAGTTATGCTGTGAAAAAGCATACTG
GACTTTTGTTATGGCTAAAGCAAACTCTTCATTTTCTGAAGTGCAAATTGCCCGTCGTATTAAAGAGGGG
CGTGGCCAAGGGCATGTAAAGACTATATTCGCGGCGTTGTGACAATTTACCGAACAACTCCGCGGCCGGG
AAGCCGATCTCGGCTTGAACGAATTGTTAGGTGGCGGTACTTGGGTCGATATCAAAGTGCATCACTTCTT
CCCGTATGCCCAACTTTGTATAGAGAGCCACTGCGGGATCGTCACCGTAATCTGCTTGCACGTAGATCAC
ATAAGCACCAAGCGCGTTGGCCTCATGCTTGAGGAGATTGATGAGCGCGGTGGCAATGCCCTGCCTCCGG
TGCTCGCCGGAGACTGCGAGATCATAGATATAGATCTCACTACGCGGCTGCTCAAACTTGGGCAGAACGT
AAGCCGCGAGAGCGCCAACAACCGCTTCTTGGTCGAAGGCAGCAAGCGCGATGAATGTCTTACTACGGAG
CAAGTTCCCGAGGTAATCGGAGTCCGGCTGATGTTGGGAGTAGGTGGCTACGTCTCCGAACTCACGACCG
AAAAGATCAAGAGCAGCCCGCATGGATTTGACTTGGTCAGGGCCGAGCCTACATGTGCGAATGATGCCCA
TACTTGAGCCACCTAACTTTGTTTTAGGGCGACTGCCCTGCTGCGTAACATCGTTGCTGCTGCGTAACAT
CGTTGCTGCTCCATAACATCAAACATCGACCCACGGCGTAACGCGCTTGCTGCTTGGATGCCCGAGGCAT
AGACTGTACAAAAAAACAGTCATAACAAGCCATGAAAACCGCCACTGCGCCGTTACCACCGCTGCGTTCG
GTCAAGGTTCTGGACCAGTTGCGTGAGCGCATACGCTACTTGCATTACAGTTTACGAACCGAACAGGCTT
ATGTCAACTGGGTTCGTGCCTTCATCCGTTTCCACGGTGTGCGTCACCCGGCAACCTTGGGCAGCAGCGA
AGTCGCC
